Addgene plasmid #115089: PSKR2 nC10_pECIA2
Purpose: Bait vector PSKR2 nC10_pECIA2 should be used with prey vector PSKR2 nC10_pECIA14.
Depositing lab: Youssef Belkhadir. Depositing organization: Gregor Mendel Institute of Molecular Plant Biology. Publication: An extracellular network of Arabidopsis leucine-rich repeat receptor kinases. Smakowska-Luzan E, Mott GA, Parys K, Stegmann M, Howton TC, Layeghifard M, Neuhold J, Lehner A, Kong J, Grunwald K, Weinberger N, Satbhai SB, Mayer D, Busch W, Madalinski M, Stolt-Bergner P, Provart NJ, Mukhtar MS, Zipfel C, Desveaux D, Guttman DS, Belkhadir Y. Nature. 2018 Jan 18;553(7688):342-346. doi: 10.1038/nature25184. Epub 2018 Jan 10. PubMed 29320478.
Backbone
  Vector backbone: pECIA2
  Backbone manufacturer: Chris Garcia (Addgene plasmid # 47032)
  Vector type: Insect Expression
Growth in bacteria
  Bacterial resistance: Ampicillin, 100 μg/mL
  Growth temperature: 37°C
  Growth strain: DH5alpha
  Copy number: High Copy
Gene/Insert
  Gene/Insert name: AT5G53890
  Species: A. thaliana (mustard weed)
  Promoter: Metallothionein (Copper-Inducible)
  Tag / fusion protein: Fc, V5 and hexahistidine tags (C terminal on backbone)
  Cloning method: Ligation Independent Cloning
Terms and licenses: Academic/Nonprofit Terms; Industry Terms: Not Available to Industry
Depositor comments: Plasmid for secreted expression in Drosophila cell culture by induction via CuSO4. Insert is an extracellular domain of indicated LRR-RK, C-terminally tagged with Fc, V5 and hexahistidine tags. Insert Protein Sequence: SQPCHPNDLSALRELAGALKNKSVTESWLNGSRCCEWDGVFCEGSDVSGRVTKLVLPEKGLEGVISKSLGELTELRVLDLSRNQLKGEVPAEISKLEQLQVLDLSHNLLSGSVLGVVSGLKLIQSLNISSNSLSGKLSDVGVFPGLVMLNVSNNLFEGEIHPELCSSSGGIQVLDLSMNRLVGNLDGLYNCSKSIQQLHIDSNRLTGQLPDYLYSIRELEQLSLSGNYLSGELSKNLSNLSGLKSLLISENRFSDVIPDVFGNLTQLEHLDVSSNKFSGRFPPSLSQCSKLRVLDLRNNSLSGSINLNFTGFTDLCVLDLASNHFSGPLPDSLGHCPKMKILSLAKNEFRGKIPDTFKNLQSLLFLSLSNNSFVDFSETMNVLQHCRNLSTLILSKNFIGEEIPNNVTGFDNLAILALGNCGLRGQIPSWLLNCKKLEVLDLSWNHFYGTIPHWIGKMESLFYIDFSNNTLTGAIPVAITELKNLIRLNGTASQMTDSSGIPLYVKRNKSSNGLPYNQVSRFPPSIYLNNNRLNGTILPEIGRLKELHMLDLSRNNFTGTIPDSISGLDNLEVLDLSYNHLYGSIPLSFQSLTFLSRFSVAYNRLTGAIPSGGQFYSFPHSSFEGNLGLCRAIDSPCDVLMSNMLNPKGSSRRNNNGGKFGRS
How to cite: PSKR2 nC10_pECIA2 was a gift from Youssef Belkhadir (Addgene plasmid # 115089 ; http://n2t.net/addgene:115089 ; RRID:Addgene_115089)
