[The description below was written by a language model from this plasmid's Addgene catalogue record and pLannotate feature annotations shown in this document.]
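Description:
PSKR2 nC10_pECIA2 is an insect-cell expression plasmid built on the pECIA2 backbone. It produces a secreted form of the extracellular domain of the Arabidopsis thaliana leucine-rich repeat receptor kinase PSKR2 (AT5G53890), a phytosulfokine receptor. In E. coli the plasmid is maintained as a high-copy construct through a ColE1/pUC-type origin and selected with ampicillin via the β-lactamase gene and its native promoter. The annotated lac promoter/operator, lacZα, lacI, rop and bom fragments are leftovers of the pUC/pBR322-derived cloning backbone and play no role in expression of the insert.

The expression cassette is driven by the Drosophila metallothionein promoter, so transcription in Drosophila cell culture is switched on by adding copper sulfate. Downstream lies the PSKR2 ectodomain fragment, inserted by ligation-independent cloning. It is fused in frame at its C terminus to a human IgG1 heavy-chain constant region (Fc), followed by a V5 epitope tag and a hexahistidine tag. The His tag is listed in the catalogue entry but was not called separately in the feature table. An SV40 polyadenylation signal follows the cassette. The record describes expression as secreted, but the table does not annotate a signal peptide.

The plasmid is designated the "bait" vector and is meant to be paired with the corresponding prey construct in pECIA14. Together they are used in an extracellular interaction assay that tests pairwise binding between receptor kinase ectodomains, as part of a systematic map of the Arabidopsis LRR receptor kinase extracellular network. The Fc moiety is commonly used for capture or immobilization and for dimerizing the fused protein. The V5 and His tags permit detection and purification.
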