Features (pLannotate 1.2.2; 17 found; start..end, strand, type, name):
     23..449     +  promoter       MT promoter: Drosophila metallothionein promoter
    479..2509    +  CDS            PSKR2 (fragment): PSKR2_ARATH - Experimental evidence at protein level: Swiss-Prot protein existence level 1. Phytosulfokine receptor with a serine/threonine-protein kinase activity. From Arabidopsis thaliana (Mouse-ear cress).
   2540..3220    +  CDS            IGHG1 (fragment): IGHG1_HUMAN - Experimental evidence at protein level: Swiss-Prot protein existence level 1. Constant region of immunoglobulin heavy chains. Immunoglobulins, also known as antibodies, are membrane-bound or secreted glycoproteins produced by B lymphocytes. In the recognition phase of humoral immunity, the membrane-bound immunoglobulins serve as receptors which, upon binding of a specific antigen, trigger the clonal expansion and differentiation of B lymphocytes into immunoglobulins- secreting plasma cells. Secreted immunoglobulins mediate the effector phase of humoral immunity, which results in
   3239..3280    +  CDS            V5 tag: epitope tag from simian virus 5
   3380..3514    -  polyA_signal   SV40 poly(A) signal: SV40 polyadenylation signal
   3537..3621    -  CDS            large T antigen (fragment): large T antigen from SV40 (simian virus 40)
   3621..3645    +  misc_feature   MCS (fragment): pUC18/19 multiple cloning site
   3682..3698    -  protein_bind   lac operator: The lac repressor binds to the lac operator to inhibit transcription in E. coli. This inhibition can be relieved by adding lactose or isopropyl-β-D-thiogalactopyranoside (IPTG). lac repressor encoded by lacI
   3706..3736    -  promoter       lac promoter: promoter for the E. coli lac operon
   3751..3772    -  protein_bind   CAP binding site: CAP binding activates transcription in the presence of cAMP. E. coli catabolite activator protein
   3785..3877    -  CDS            lacI (fragment): lac repressor; lacI; The lac repressor binds to the lac operator to inhibit transcription in E. coli. This inhibition can be relieved by adding lactose or isopropyl-β-D-thiogalactopyranoside (IPTG).
   4060..4648    -  rep_origin     ori: high-copy-number ColE1/pMB1/pBR322/pUC origin of replication
   4819..5679    -  CDS            AmpR: β-lactamase; bla; confers resistance to ampicillin, carbenicillin, and related antibiotics
   5680..5784    -  promoter       AmpR promoter: bla
   5879..5914    +  CDS            rop (fragment): Rop protein, which maintains plasmids at low copy number; rop
   6016..6115    +  misc_feature   bom (fragment): basis of mobility region from pBR322
   6121..21      -  CDS            lacZα (fragment) (across the origin): LacZα fragment of β-galactosidase; lacZ fragment
>Addgene plasmid #115089 | PSKR2 nC10_pECIA2 | addgene full sequence | sequence record 298781 | Addgene NGS Result
GTAAAACGACGGCCAGTGAATTAATTCGTTGCAGGACAGGATGTGGTGCCCGATGTGACTAGCTCTTTGC
TGCAGGCCGTCCTATCCTCTGGTTCCGATAAGAGACCCAGAACTCCGGCCCCCCACCGCCCACCGCCACC
CCCATACATATGTGGTACGCAAGTAAGAGTGCCTGCGCATGCCCCATGTGCCCCACCAAGAGCTTTGCAT
CCCATACAAGTCCCCAAAGTGGAGAACCGAACCAATTCTTCGCGGGCAGAACAAAAGCTTCTGCACACGT
CTCCACTCGAATTTGGAGCCGGCCGGCGTGTGCAAAAGAGGTGAATCGAACGAAAGACCCGTGTGTAAAG
CCGCGTTTCCAAAATGTATAAAACCGAGAGCATCTGGCCAATGTGCATCAGTTGTGGTCAGCAGCAAAAT
CAAGTGAATCATCTCAGTGCAACTAAAGGGGGGATCCGATCTCAATATGAAGTTATGCATATTACTGGCC
GTCGTGGCCTTTGTTGGCCTCTCGCTCGGGAGCCAACCATGTCATCCCAACGACTTATCTGCGCTCCGGG
AATTGGCAGGAGCGTTGAAGAACAAGTCTGTTACAGAATCTTGGTTAAATGGTTCACGTTGTTGTGAATG
GGATGGTGTGTTTTGTGAAGGGAGTGATGTTTCTGGTCGAGTTACAAAGTTGGTTTTACCTGAAAAAGGT
TTGGAAGGTGTGATTTCGAAGTCTTTAGGGGAGTTGACTGAGCTGCGAGTACTTGATCTATCTCGTAACC
AGCTTAAAGGCGAAGTACCAGCGGAGATTTCTAAGTTAGAGCAGCTTCAAGTTCTTGATTTGAGTCATAA
CCTGTTATCAGGGTCTGTTTTGGGAGTGGTTTCGGGTTTAAAGCTGATTCAGTCGCTGAACATTTCGAGC
AATTCGCTTAGCGGGAAGTTATCGGATGTTGGAGTGTTTCCTGGTCTTGTGATGCTTAATGTAAGCAACA
ATTTGTTTGAGGGTGAGATTCATCCTGAACTCTGTAGCTCATCTGGTGGGATACAGGTTCTTGATTTATC
GATGAATCGTTTGGTGGGGAATCTTGATGGCTTGTACAACTGCAGCAAATCTATTCAACAGCTCCATATC
GACAGCAACAGATTGACGGGCCAACTTCCGGATTATCTTTATTCGATCCGGGAGTTGGAGCAACTATCAC
TCTCTGGAAACTACTTATCCGGAGAGTTAAGCAAGAACTTGAGCAATCTCTCTGGTCTGAAGTCTCTGTT
GATATCAGAGAACCGGTTTTCGGATGTAATTCCAGATGTTTTTGGTAACCTCACTCAATTGGAACACCTC
GACGTGAGCTCCAACAAGTTCTCGGGAAGGTTTCCGCCAAGTTTATCCCAATGCTCGAAGCTGCGGGTTC
TTGATCTTAGGAACAACTCGTTATCCGGTTCTATCAATCTTAACTTCACTGGATTTACCGATCTTTGCGT
GCTTGATCTCGCCAGTAATCATTTCTCTGGACCTCTTCCTGATTCCCTTGGCCACTGTCCCAAGATGAAG
ATCTTGAGTTTGGCGAAAAACGAGTTTCGCGGCAAAATCCCTGACACCTTCAAGAATCTGCAGTCTCTCT
TGTTCCTGTCCTTATCCAACAACAGCTTTGTGGATTTTTCTGAGACAATGAATGTGCTGCAACATTGCAG
AAACCTCTCCACTCTTATTCTCTCAAAGAACTTCATCGGCGAGGAAATACCAAACAACGTCACTGGTTTC
GACAACCTCGCGATTTTAGCGCTAGGAAATTGCGGTCTTAGAGGTCAGATTCCGAGCTGGCTATTGAACT
GCAAGAAGCTGGAAGTTCTTGATCTCTCTTGGAATCACTTTTACGGAACTATCCCTCATTGGATTGGTAA
GATGGAGAGTTTGTTCTACATAGACTTCTCAAACAACACTTTGACCGGAGCAATCCCGGTAGCCATAACC
GAGCTCAAGAACCTAATCCGTCTAAACGGAACCGCTTCTCAGATGACCGACTCTTCTGGAATTCCTCTCT
ACGTAAAGCGGAACAAGAGCTCCAACGGTCTTCCATATAACCAAGTTTCAAGATTCCCGCCATCTATCTA
TTTGAATAATAACCGTCTCAACGGGACGATCTTGCCAGAGATAGGACGTTTGAAAGAGCTTCACATGCTG
GACTTGAGCAGGAACAACTTCACTGGGACGATACCTGATTCCATTTCAGGGCTTGACAATTTGGAGGTTC
TTGATTTATCTTACAATCATCTCTACGGTTCGATTCCTCTGTCTTTTCAGAGTCTCACTTTCTTGTCGAG
GTTCAGCGTAGCGTATAACCGTCTCACTGGCGCGATTCCATCTGGAGGTCAGTTCTACAGCTTCCCGCAC
TCAAGCTTCGAAGGAAACTTAGGACTTTGTCGCGCGATTGATTCTCCTTGCGATGTTCTGATGAGTAACA
TGTTGAATCCGAAAGGTTCTTCGCGTAGGAATAACAATGGCGGAAAGTTCGGGAGAAGCCTGGAGGTGCT
GTTCCAGGGACCAGGGAGCGACAAAACTCACACATGCCCACCGTGCCCAGCACCTGAACTCCTGGGGGGA
CCGTCAGTCTTCCTCTTCCCCCCAAAACCCAAGGACACCCTCATGATCTCCCGGACCCCTGAGGTCACAT
GCGTGGTGGTGGACGTGAGCCACGAAGACCCTGAGGTCAAGTTCAACTGGTACGTGGACGGCGTGGAGGT
GCATAATGCCAAGACAAAGCCGCGGGAGGAGCAGTACAACAGCACGTACCGTGTGGTCAGCGTCCTCACC
GTCCTGCACCAGGACTGGCTGAATGGCAAGGAGTACAAGTGCAAGGTCTCCAACAAAGCCCTCCCAGCCC
CCATCGAGAAAACCATCTCCAAAGCCAAAGGGCAGCCCCGAGAACCACAGGTGTACACCCTGCCCCCATC
CCGGGAGGAGATGACCAAGAACCAGGTCAGCCTGACCTGCCTGGTCAAAGGCTTCTATCCCAGCGACATC
GCCGTGGAGTGGGAGAGCAATGGGCAGCCGGAGAACAACTACAAGACCACGCCTCCCGTGCTGGACTCCG
ACGGCTCCTTCTTCCTCTACAGCAAGCTCACCGTGGACAAGAGCAGGTGGCAGCAGGGGAACGTCTTCTC
ATGCTCCGTGATGCATGAGGGTCTGCACAACCACTACACGCAGAAGAGCCTCTCCCTGTCTCCGGGTAAA
TCTAGAGGGCCCTTCGAAGGTAAGCCTATCCCTAACCCTCTCCTCGGTCTCGATTCTACGCGTACCGGTC
ATCATCACCATCACCATTGAGTTTAAACCCGCTGATCAGCCTCGACTGTGCCTTCTAAGGCCTGAGCTCG
CTGATCAGCCTCGATCGAGGATCCAGACATGATAAGATACATTGATGAGTTTGGACAAACCACAACTAGA
ATGCAGTGAAAAAAATGCTTTATTTGTGAAATTTGTGATGCTATTGCTTTATTTGTAACCATTATAAGCT
GCAATAAACAAGTTAACAACAACAATTGCATTCATTTTATGTTTCAGGTTCAGGGGGAGGTGTGGGAGGT
TTTTTAAAGCAAGTAAAACCTCTACAAATGTGGTATGGCTGATTATGATCAGTCGACCTGCAGGCATGCA
AGCTTGGCGTAATCATGGTCATAGCTGTTTCCTGTGTGAAATTGTTATCCGCTCACAATTCCACACAACA
TACGAGCCGGAAGCATAAAGTGTAAAGCCTGGGGTGCCTAATGAGTGAGCTAACTCACATTAATTGCGTT
GCGCTCACTGCCCGCTTTCCAGTCGGGAAACCTGTCGTGCCAGCTGCATTAATGAATCGGCCAACGCGCG
GGGAGAGGCGGTTTGCGTATTGGGCGCTCTTCCGCTTCCTCGCTCACTGACTCGCTGCGCTCGGTCGTTC
GGCTGCGGCGAGCGGTATCAGCTCACTCAAAGGCGGTAATACGGTTATCCACAGAATCAGGGGATAACGC
AGGAAAGAACATGTGAGCAAAAGGCCAGCAAAAGGCCAGGAACCGTAAAAAGGCCGCGTTGCTGGCGTTT
TTCCATAGGCTCCGCCCCCCTGACGAGCATCACAAAAATCGACGCTCAAGTCAGAGGTGGCGAAACCCGA
CAGGACTATAAAGATACCAGGCGTTTCCCCCTGGAAGCTCCCTCGTGCGCTCTCCTGTTCCGACCCTGCC
GCTTACCGGATACCTGTCCGCCTTTCTCCCTTCGGGAAGCGTGGCGCTTTCTCATAGCTCACGCTGTAGG
TATCTCAGTTCGGTGTAGGTCGTTCGCTCCAAGCTGGGCTGTGTGCACGAACCCCCCGTTCAGCCCGACC
GCTGCGCCTTATCCGGTAACTATCGTCTTGAGTCCAACCCGGTAAGACACGACTTATCGCCACTGGCAGC
AGCCACTGGTAACAGGATTAGCAGAGCGAGGTATGTAGGCGGTGCTACAGAGTTCTTGAAGTGGTGGCCT
AACTACGGCTACACTAGAAGAACAGTATTTGGTATCTGCGCTCTGCTGAAGCCAGTTACCTTCGGAAAAA
GAGTTGGTAGCTCTTGATCCGGCAAACAAACCACCGCTGGTAGCGGTGGTTTTTTTGTTTGCAAGCAGCA
GATTACGCGCAGAAAAAAAGGATCTCAAGAAGATCCTTTGATCTTTTCTACGGGGTCTGACGCTCAGTGG
AACGAAAACTCACGTTAAGGGATTTTGGTCATGAGATTATCAAAAAGGATCTTCACCTAGATCCTTTTAA
ATTAAAAATGAAGTTTTAAATCAATCTAAAGTATATATGAGTAAACTTGGTCTGACAGTTACCAATGCTT
AATCAGTGAGGCACCTATCTCAGCGATCTGTCTATTTCGTTCATCCATAGTTGCCTGACTCCCCGTCGTG
TAGATAACTACGATACGGGAGGGCTTACCATCTGGCCCCAGTGCTGCAATGATACCGCGAGACCCACGCT
CACCGGCTCCAGATTTATCAGCAATAAACCAGCCAGCCGGAAGGGCCGAGCGCAGAAGTGGTCCTGCAAC
TTTATCCGCCTCCATCCAGTCTATTAATTGTTGCCGGGAAGCTAGAGTAAGTAGTTCGCCAGTTAATAGT
TTGCGCAACGTTGTTGCCATTGCTACAGGCATCGTGGTGTCACGCTCGTCGTTTGGTATGGCTTCATTCA
GCTCCGGTTCCCAACGATCAAGGCGAGTTACATGATCCCCCATGTTGTGCAAAAAAGCGGTTAGCTCCTT
CGGTCCTCCGATCGTTGTCAGAAGTAAGTTGGCCGCAGTGTTATCACTCATGGTTATGGCAGCACTGCAT
AATTCTCTTACTGTCATGCCATCCGTAAGATGCTTTTCTGTGACTGGTGAGTACTCAACCAAGTCATTCT
GAGAATAGTGTATGCGGCGACCGAGTTGCTCTTGCCCGGCGTCAATACGGGATAATACCGCGCCACATAG
CAGAACTTTAAAAGTGCTCATCATTGGAAAACGTTCTTCGGGGCGAAAACTCTCAAGGATCTTACCGCTG
TTGAGATCCAGTTCGATGTAACCCACTCGTGCACCCAACTGATCTTCAGCATCTTTTACTTTCACCAGCG
TTTCTGGGTGAGCAAAAACAGGAAGGCAAAATGCCGCAAAAAAGGGAATAAGGGCGACACGGAAATGTTG
AATACTCATACTCTTCCTTTTTCAATATTATTGAAGCATTTATCAGGGTTATTGTCTCATGAGCGGATAC
ATATTTGAATGTATTTAGAAAAATAAACAAATAGGGGTTCCGCGCACATTTCCCCGAAAAGTGCCACCTG
ACGTCTAAGAAACCATTATTATCATGACATTAACCTATAAAAATAGGCGTATCACGAGGCCCTTTCGTCT
CGCGCGTTTCGGTGATGACGGTGAAAACCTCTGACACATGCAGCTCCCGGAGACGGTCACAGCTTGTCTG
TAAGCGGATGCCGGGAGCAGACAAGCCCGTCAGGGCGCGTCAGCGGGTGTTGGCGGGTGTCGGGGCTGGC
TTAACTATGCGGCATCAGAGCAGATTGTACTGAGAGTGCACCATATGCGGTGTGAAATACCGCACAGATG
CGTAAGGAGAAAATACCGCATCAGGCGCCATTCGCCATTCAGGCTGCGCAACTGTTGGGAAGGGCGATCG
GTGCGGGCCTCTTCGCTATTACGCCAGCTGGCGAAAGGGGGATGTGCTGCAAGGCGATTAAGTTGGGTAA
CGCCAGGGTTTTCCCAGTCACGACGTT
